Addgene plasmid #45975: pGEX-parkin F463A
Depositing lab: Kalle Gehring. Depositing organization: McGill University. Publication: Structure of Parkin Reveals Mechanisms for Ubiquitin Ligase Activation. Trempe JF, Sauve V, Grenier K, Seirafi M, Tang MY, Menade M, Al-Abdul-Wahid S, Krett J, Wong K, Kozlov G, Nagar B, Fon EA, Gehring K. Science. 2013 May 9. 10.1126/science.1237908 PubMed 23661642.
Backbone
  Vector backbone: pGEX-6P-1
  Backbone manufacturer: Amersham
  Backbone size w/o insert (bp): 4966
  Total vector size (bp): 6364
  Vector type: Bacterial Expression
Growth in bacteria
  Bacterial resistance: Ampicillin, 100 μg/mL
  Growth temperature: 37°C
  Growth strain: DH5alpha
  Copy number: Low Copy
Gene/Insert
  Gene/Insert name: Parkin F463A (alt name: PARK2)
  Species: R. norvegicus (rat)
  Insert size (bp): 1398
  Mutation: Codon usage optimized for E.coli expression. Changed Phe463 to alanine.
  Entrez Gene: Prkn (a.k.a. Park, Park2)
  Promoter: tac
  Tag / fusion protein: GST (N terminal on backbone)
  Cloning method: Restriction Enzyme; 5′ cloning site BamHI (not destroyed); 3′ cloning site XhoI (not destroyed)
  Sequencing primers: 5′ PGEXF; 3′ PGEXR
Resource information
  A portion of this plasmid was derived from a plasmid made by: DNAexpress (http://dnaxps.com) performed mutagenesis from codon optimized wild-type parkin in pGEX-6P-1.
Terms and licenses: Academic/Nonprofit Terms; Industry Terms: Not Available to Industry
How to cite: pGEX-parkin F463A was a gift from Kalle Gehring (Addgene plasmid # 45975 ; http://n2t.net/addgene:45975 ; RRID:Addgene_45975)
