[The description below was written by a language model from this plasmid's Addgene catalogue record and pLannotate feature annotations shown in this document.]
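Description:
pGEX-parkin F463A is a bacterial expression plasmid built on the pGEX-6P-1 backbone for producing rat parkin (Prkn, also known as Park2), an E3 ubiquitin ligase, as an N-terminal glutathione S-transferase fusion in E. coli. The 6,364 bp plasmid replicates from a ColE1/pMB1-type origin and is selected with ampicillin through the bla (AmpR) gene. The catalogue lists it as low copy, although the automated annotation labels the origin generically as a high-copy family member and finds only fragments of rop and the pBR322 bom region.

The roughly 1.4 kb parkin coding sequence was inserted between the BamHI and XhoI sites, both retained, downstream of and in frame with the Schistosoma japonicum GST open reading frame. Its codon usage was optimized for E. coli, and it carries a substitution of phenylalanine 463 to alanine, introduced by mutagenesis of the codon-optimized wild-type parkin construct in the same vector. Transcription is driven by the hybrid tac promoter, which is followed by a lac operator. The plasmid also carries lacI under the lacIq promoter, so it supplies enough repressor to keep expression off until IPTG is added. The short gap between GST and parkin corresponds to the linker of the pGEX-6P series, which normally encodes a PreScission protease site for tag removal, though this site is not annotated in the feature table. A residual lac promoter/operator and lacZα fragment are backbone remnants.

The GST tag allows affinity purification on glutathione resin. Given the associated structural study of parkin ubiquitin ligase activation, the construct is suited to making recombinant mutant protein for biochemical comparison with wild-type parkin. The record does not state the specific functional effect of F463A.
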