Features (pLannotate 1.2.2; 17 found; start..end, strand, type, name):
      6..107     -  CDS            yciV (fragment): RNAAM_ECOLI - Also known as trpH From Escherichia coli (strain K12).
    183..211     +  promoter       tac promoter: strong E. coli promoter; hybrid between the trp and lac UV5 promoters
    219..235     +  protein_bind   lac operator: The lac repressor binds to the lac operator to inhibit transcription in E. coli. This inhibition can be relieved by adding lactose or isopropyl-β-D-thiogalactopyranoside (IPTG). lac repressor encoded by lacI
    258..911     +  CDS            GST26_SCHJA: Experimental evidence at protein level: Swiss-Prot protein existence level 1. GST isoenzymes appear to play a central role in the parasite detoxification system. Other functions are also suspected including a role in increasing the solubility of haematin in the parasite gut. From Schistosoma japonicum (Blood fluke).
    951..2345    +  CDS            Prkn: PRKN_RAT - Also known as Park2 From Rattus norvegicus (Rat).
   2381..2420    +  CDS            rop (fragment): Rop protein, which maintains plasmids at low copy number; rop
   2522..2562    +  misc_feature   bom (fragment): basis of mobility region from pBR322
   2667..2771    +  promoter       AmpR promoter: bla
   2772..3632    +  CDS            AmpR: β-lactamase; bla; confers resistance to ampicillin, carbenicillin, and related antibiotics
   3803..4391    +  rep_origin     ori: high-copy-number ColE1/pMB1/pBR322/pUC origin of replication
   4577..4628    -  misc_feature   bom (fragment): basis of mobility region from pBR322
   4635..4712    +  promoter       lacIq promoter: lacI (mutant); In the lacIq allele, a single base change in the promoter boosts expression of the lacI gene about 10-fold.
   4713..5795    +  CDS            lacI: lac repressor; lacI; The lac repressor binds to the lac operator to inhibit transcription in E. coli. This inhibition can be relieved by adding lactose or isopropyl-β-D-thiogalactopyranoside (IPTG).
   5808..5829    +  protein_bind   CAP binding site: CAP binding activates transcription in the presence of cAMP. E. coli catabolite activator protein
   5844..5874    +  promoter       lac promoter: promoter for the E. coli lac operon
   5882..5898    +  protein_bind   lac operator: The lac repressor binds to the lac operator to inhibit transcription in E. coli. This inhibition can be relieved by adding lactose or isopropyl-β-D-thiogalactopyranoside (IPTG). lac repressor encoded by lacI
   5918..6091    +  CDS            lacZα: LacZα fragment of β-galactosidase; lacZ fragment
>Addgene plasmid #45975 | pGEX-parkin F463A | depositor full sequence | sequence record 64630 | pGEX-parkin F463A sequence 6364 bps
ACGTTATCGACTGCACGGTGCACCAATGCTTCTGGCGTCAGGCAGCCATCGGAAGCTGTGGTATGGCTGT
GCAGGTCGTAAATCACTGCATAATTCGTGTCGCTCAAGGCGCACTCCCGTTCTGGATAATGTTTTTTGCG
CCGACATCATAACGGTTCTGGCAAATATTCTGAAATGAGCTGTTGACAATTAATCATCGGCTCGTATAAT
GTGTGGAATTGTGAGCGGATAACAATTTCACACAGGAAACAGTATTCATGTCCCCTATACTAGGTTATTG
GAAAATTAAGGGCCTTGTGCAACCCACTCGACTTCTTTTGGAATATCTTGAAGAAAAATATGAAGAGCAT
TTGTATGAGCGCGATGAAGGTGATAAATGGCGAAACAAAAAGTTTGAATTGGGTTTGGAGTTTCCCAATC
TTCCTTATTATATTGATGGTGATGTTAAATTAACACAGTCTATGGCCATCATACGTTATATAGCTGACAA
GCACAACATGTTGGGTGGTTGTCCAAAAGAGCGTGCAGAGATTTCAATGCTTGAAGGAGCGGTTTTGGAT
ATTAGATACGGTGTTTCGAGAATTGCATATAGTAAAGACTTTGAAACTCTCAAAGTTGATTTTCTTAGCA
AGCTACCTGAAATGCTGAAAATGTTCGAAGATCGTTTATGTCATAAAACATATTTAAATGGTGATCATGT
AACCCATCCTGACTTCATGTTGTATGACGCTCTTGATGTTGTTTTATACATGGACCCAATGTGCCTGGAT
GCGTTCCCAAAATTAGTTTGTTTTAAAAAACGTATTGAAGCTATCCCACAAATTGATAAGTACTTGAAAT
CCAGCAAGTATATAGCATGGCCTTTGCAGGGCTGGCAAGCCACGTTTGGTGGTGGCGACCATCCTCCAAA
ATCGGATCTGGAAGTTCTGTTCCAGGGGCCCCTGGGATCCATGATCGTTTTCGTTCGTTTCAACTCTTCT
TACGGTTTCCCGGTTGAAGTTGACTCTGACACCTCTATCTTCCAGCTGAAAGAAGTTGTTGCGAAACGTC
AGGGTGTTCCGGCGGACCAGCTGCGTGTTATCTTCGCGGGTAAAGAACTGCAGAACCACCTGACCGTTCA
GAACTGCGACCTGGAACAGCAGTCTATCGTTCACATCGTTCAGCGTCCGCAGCGTAAATCTCACGAAACC
AACGCGTCTGGTGGTGACAAACCGCAGTCTACCCCGGAAGGTTCTATCTGGGAACCGCGTTCTCTGACCC
GTGTTGACCTGTCTTCTCACATCCTGCCGGCGGACTCTGTTGGTCTGGCGGTTATCCTGGACACCGACTC
TAAATCTGACTCTGAAGCGGCGCGTGGTCCGGCGGCGAAACCGACCTACCACTCTTTCTTCGTTTACTGC
AAAGGTCCGTGCCACAAAGTTCAGCCGGGTAAACTGCGTGTTCAGTGCGGTACCTGCCGTCAGGCGACCC
TGACCCTGGCGCAGGGTCCGTCTTGCTGGGACGACGTTCTGATCCCGAACCGTATGTCTGGTGAATGCCA
GTCTCCGGACTGCCCGGGTACCCGTGCGGAATTCTTCTTCAAATGCGGTGCGCACCCGACCTCTGACAAA
GACACCTCTGTTGCGCTGAACCTGATCACCAACAACTCTCGTTCTATCCCGTGCATCGCGTGCACCGACG
TTCGTAACCCGGTTCTGGTTTTCCAGTGCAACCACCGTCACGTTATCTGCCTGGACTGCTTCCACCTGTA
CTGCGTTACCCGTCTGAACGACCGTCAGTTCGTTCACGACGCGCAGCTGGGTTACTCTCTGCCGTGCGTT
GCGGGTTGCCCGAACTCTCTGATCAAAGAACTGCACCACTTCCGTATCCTGGGTGAAGAACAGTACAACC
GTTACCAGCAGTACGGTGCGGAAGAATGCGTTCTGCAGATGGGTGGTGTTCTGTGCCCGCGTCCGGGTTG
CGGTGCGGGTCTGCTGCCGGAACAGGGTCAGCGTAAAGTTACCTGCGAAGGTGGTAACGGTCTGGGTTGC
GGTTTCGTTTTCTGCCGTGACTGCAAAGAAGCGTACCACGAAGGTGAATGCGACTCTATGTTCGAAGCGT
CTGGTGCGACCTCTCAGGCGTACCGTGTTGACCAGCGTGCGGCGGAACAGGCGCGTTGGGAAGAAGCGTC
TAAAGAAACCATCAAAAAAACCACCAAACCGTGCCCGCGTTGCAACGTTCCGATCGAAAAAAACGGTGGT
TGCATGCACATGAAATGCCCGCAGCCGCAGTGCAAACTGGAATGGTGCTGGAACTGCGGTTGCGAATGGA
ACCGTGCGTGCATGGGTGACCACTGGGCGGACGTTTAGCTCGAGCGGCCGCATCGTGACTGACTGACGAT
CTGCCTCGCGCGTTTCGGTGATGACGGTGAAAACCTCTGACACATGCAGCTCCCGGAGACGGTCACAGCT
TGTCTGTAAGCGGATGCCGGGAGCAGACAAGCCCGTCAGGGCGCGTCAGCGGGTGTTGGCGGGTGTCGGG
GCGCAGCCATGACCCAGTCACGTAGCGATAGCGGAGTGTATAATTCTTGAAGACGAAAGGGCCTCGTGAT
ACGCCTATTTTTATAGGTTAATGTCATGATAATAATGGTTTCTTAGACGTCAGGTGGCACTTTTCGGGGA
AATGTGCGCGGAACCCCTATTTGTTTATTTTTCTAAATACATTCAAATATGTATCCGCTCATGAGACAAT
AACCCTGATAAATGCTTCAATAATATTGAAAAAGGAAGAGTATGAGTATTCAACATTTCCGTGTCGCCCT
TATTCCCTTTTTTGCGGCATTTTGCCTTCCTGTTTTTGCTCACCCAGAAACGCTGGTGAAAGTAAAAGAT
GCTGAAGATCAGTTGGGTGCACGAGTGGGTTACATCGAACTGGATCTCAACAGCGGTAAGATCCTTGAGA
GTTTTCGCCCCGAAGAACGTTTTCCAATGATGAGCACTTTTAAAGTTCTGCTATGTGGCGCGGTATTATC
CCGTGTTGACGCCGGGCAAGAGCAACTCGGTCGCCGCATACACTATTCTCAGAATGACTTGGTTGAGTAC
TCACCAGTCACAGAAAAGCATCTTACGGATGGCATGACAGTAAGAGAATTATGCAGTGCTGCCATAACCA
TGAGTGATAACACTGCGGCCAACTTACTTCTGACAACGATCGGAGGACCGAAGGAGCTAACCGCTTTTTT
GCACAACATGGGGGATCATGTAACTCGCCTTGATCGTTGGGAACCGGAGCTGAATGAAGCCATACCAAAC
GACGAGCGTGACACCACGATGCCTGCAGCAATGGCAACAACGTTGCGCAAACTATTAACTGGCGAACTAC
TTACTCTAGCTTCCCGGCAACAATTAATAGACTGGATGGAGGCGGATAAAGTTGCAGGACCACTTCTGCG
CTCGGCCCTTCCGGCTGGCTGGTTTATTGCTGATAAATCTGGAGCCGGTGAGCGTGGGTCTCGCGGTATC
ATTGCAGCACTGGGGCCAGATGGTAAGCCCTCCCGTATCGTAGTTATCTACACGACGGGGAGTCAGGCAA
CTATGGATGAACGAAATAGACAGATCGCTGAGATAGGTGCCTCACTGATTAAGCATTGGTAACTGTCAGA
CCAAGTTTACTCATATATACTTTAGATTGATTTAAAACTTCATTTTTAATTTAAAAGGATCTAGGTGAAG
ATCCTTTTTGATAATCTCATGACCAAAATCCCTTAACGTGAGTTTTCGTTCCACTGAGCGTCAGACCCCG
TAGAAAAGATCAAAGGATCTTCTTGAGATCCTTTTTTTCTGCGCGTAATCTGCTGCTTGCAAACAAAAAA
ACCACCGCTACCAGCGGTGGTTTGTTTGCCGGATCAAGAGCTACCAACTCTTTTTCCGAAGGTAACTGGC
TTCAGCAGAGCGCAGATACCAAATACTGTCCTTCTAGTGTAGCCGTAGTTAGGCCACCACTTCAAGAACT
CTGTAGCACCGCCTACATACCTCGCTCTGCTAATCCTGTTACCAGTGGCTGCTGCCAGTGGCGATAAGTC
GTGTCTTACCGGGTTGGACTCAAGACGATAGTTACCGGATAAGGCGCAGCGGTCGGGCTGAACGGGGGGT
TCGTGCACACAGCCCAGCTTGGAGCGAACGACCTACACCGAACTGAGATACCTACAGCGTGAGCTATGAG
AAAGCGCCACGCTTCCCGAAGGGAGAAAGGCGGACAGGTATCCGGTAAGCGGCAGGGTCGGAACAGGAGA
GCGCACGAGGGAGCTTCCAGGGGGAAACGCCTGGTATCTTTATAGTCCTGTCGGGTTTCGCCACCTCTGA
CTTGAGCGTCGATTTTTGTGATGCTCGTCAGGGGGGCGGAGCCTATGGAAAAACGCCAGCAACGCGGCCT
TTTTACGGTTCCTGGCCTTTTGCTGGCCTTTTGCTCACATGTTCTTTCCTGCGTTATCCCCTGATTCTGT
GGATAACCGTATTACCGCCTTTGAGTGAGCTGATACCGCTCGCCGCAGCCGAACGACCGAGCGCAGCGAG
TCAGTGAGCGAGGAAGCGGAAGAGCGCCTGATGCGGTATTTTCTCCTTACGCATCTGTGCGGTATTTCAC
ACCGCATAAATTCCGACACCATCGAATGGTGCAAAACCTTTCGCGGTATGGCATGATAGCGCCCGGAAGA
GAGTCAATTCAGGGTGGTGAATGTGAAACCAGTAACGTTATACGATGTCGCAGAGTATGCCGGTGTCTCT
TATCAGACCGTTTCCCGCGTGGTGAACCAGGCCAGCCACGTTTCTGCGAAAACGCGGGAAAAAGTGGAAG
CGGCGATGGCGGAGCTGAATTACATTCCCAACCGCGTGGCACAACAACTGGCGGGCAAACAGTCGTTGCT
GATTGGCGTTGCCACCTCCAGTCTGGCCCTGCACGCGCCGTCGCAAATTGTCGCGGCGATTAAATCTCGC
GCCGATCAACTGGGTGCCAGCGTGGTGGTGTCGATGGTAGAACGAAGCGGCGTCGAAGCCTGTAAAGCGG
CGGTGCACAATCTTCTCGCGCAACGCGTCAGTGGGCTGATCATTAACTATCCGCTGGATGACCAGGATGC
CATTGCTGTGGAAGCTGCCTGCACTAATGTTCCGGCGTTATTTCTTGATGTCTCTGACCAGACACCCATC
AACAGTATTATTTTCTCCCATGAAGACGGTACGCGACTGGGCGTGGAGCATCTGGTCGCATTGGGTCACC
AGCAAATCGCGCTGTTAGCGGGCCCATTAAGTTCTGTCTCGGCGCGTCTGCGTCTGGCTGGCTGGCATAA
ATATCTCACTCGCAATCAAATTCAGCCGATAGCGGAACGGGAAGGCGACTGGAGTGCCATGTCCGGTTTT
CAACAAACCATGCAAATGCTGAATGAGGGCATCGTTCCCACTGCGATGCTGGTTGCCAACGATCAGATGG
CGCTGGGCGCAATGCGCGCCATTACCGAGTCCGGGCTGCGCGTTGGTGCGGATATCTCGGTAGTGGGATA
CGACGATACCGAAGACAGCTCATGTTATATCCCGCCGTCAACCACCATCAAACAGGATTTTCGCCTGCTG
GGGCAAACCAGCGTGGACCGCTTGCTGCAACTCTCTCAGGGCCAGGCGGTGAAGGGCAATCAGCTGTTGC
CCGTCTCACTGGTGAAAAGAAAAACCACCCTGGCGCCCAATACGCAAACCGCCTCTCCCCGCGCGTTGGC
CGATTCATTAATGCAGCTGGCACGACAGGTTTCCCGACTGGAAAGCGGGCAGTGAGCGCAACGCAATTAA
TGTGAGTTAGCTCACTCATTAGGCACCCCAGGCTTTACACTTTATGCTTCCGGCTCGTATGTTGTGTGGA
ATTGTGAGCGGATAACAATTTCACACAGGAAACAGCTATGACCATGATTACGGATTCACTGGCCGTCGTT
TTACAACGTCGTGACTGGGAAAACCCTGGCGTTACCCAACTTAATCGCCTTGCAGCACATCCCCCTTTCG
CCAGCTGGCGTAATAGCGAAGAGGCCCGCACCGATCGCCCTTCCCAACAGTTGCGCAGCCTGAATGGCGA
ATGGCGCTTTGCCTGGTTTCCGGCACCAGAAGCGGTGCCGGAAAGCTGGCTGGAGTGCGATCTTCCTGAG
GCCGATACTGTCGTCGTCCCCTCAAACTGGCAGATGCACGGTTACGATGCGCCCATCTACACCAACGTAA
CCTATCCCATTACGGTCAATCCGCCGTTTGTTCCCACGGAGAATCCGACGGGTTGTTACTCGCTCACATT
TAATGTTGATGAAAGCTGGCTACAGGAAGGCCAGACGCGAATTATTTTTGATGGCGTTGGAATT
