>Addgene plasmid #45975 | pGEX-parkin F463A | addgene partial sequence | sequence record 68184 | pGEX5
GTTCTGTTCCAGGGGCCCCTGGGATCCATGATCGTTTTCGTTCGTTTCAACTCTTCTTACGGTTTCCCGG
TTGAAGTTGACTCTGACACCTCTATCTTCCAGCTGAAAGAAGTTGTTGCGAAACGTCAGGGTGTTCCGGC
GGACCAGCTGCGTGTTATCTTCGCGGGTAAAGAACTGCAGAACCACCTGACCGTTCAGAACTGCGACCTG
GAACAGCAGTCTATCGTTCACATCGTTCAGCGTCCGCAGCGTAAATCTCACGAAACCAACGCGTCTGGTG
GTGACAAACCGCAGTCTACCCCGGAAGGTTCTATCTGGGAACCGCGTTCTCTGACCCGTGTTGACCTGTC
TTCTCACATCCTGCCGGCGGACTCTGTTGGTCTGGCGGTTATCCTGGACACCGACTCTAAATCTGACTCT
GAAGCGGCGCGTGGTCCGGCGGCGAAACCGACCTACCACTCTTTCTTCGTTTACTGCAAAGGTCCGTGCC
ACAAAGTTCAGCCGGGTAAACTGCGTGTTCAGTGCGGTACCTGCCGTCAGGCGACCCTGACCCTGGCGCA
GGGTCCGTCTTGCTGGGACGACGTTCTGATCCCGAACCGTATGTCTGGTGAATGCCAGTCTCCGGACTGC
CCGGGTACCCGTGCGGAATTCTTCTTCAAATGCGGTGCGCACCCGACCTCTGACAAAGACACCTCTGTTG
CGCTGAACCTGATCACCAACAACTCTCGTTCTATCCCGTGCATCGCGTGCACCGACGTTCGTAACCCGGT
TCTGGTTTTCCAGTGCAACCACCGTCACGTTAT
