>Addgene plasmid #45975 | pGEX-parkin F463A | addgene partial sequence | sequence record 68188 | pGEX3
TTCCATTCGCAACCGCAGATTCCAGCACCATTCCAGTTTGCACTGCGGCTGCGGGCATTTCATGTGCATG
CAACCACCGTTTTTTTCGATCGGAACGTTGCAACGCGGGCACGGTTTGGTGGTTTTTTTGATGGTTTCTT
TAGACGCTTCTTCCCAACGCGCCTGTTCCGCCGCACGCTGGTCAACACGGTACGCCTGAGAGGTCGCACC
AGACGCTTCGAACATAGAGTCGCATTCACCTTCGTGGTACGCTTCTTTGCAGTCACGGCAGAAAACGAAA
CCGCAACCCAGACCGTTACCACCTTCGCAGGTAACTTTACGCTGACCCTGTTCCGGCAGCAGACCCGCAC
CGCAACCCGGACGCGGGCACAGAACACCACCCATCTGCAGAACGCATTCTTCCGCACCGTACTGCTGGTA
ACGGTTGTACTGTTCTTCACCCAGGATACGGAAGTGGTGCAGTTCTTTGATCAGAGAGTTCGGGCAACCC
GCAACGCACGGCAGAGAGTAACCCAGCTGCGCGTCGTGAACGAACTGACGGTCGTTCAGACGGGTAACGC
AGTACAGGTGGAAGCAGTCCAGGCAGATAACGTGACGGTGGTTGCACTGGAAAACCAGAACCGGGTTACG
AACGTCGGTGCACGCGATGCACGGGATAGAACGAGAGTTGTTGGTGATCAGGTTCAGCGCAACAGAGGTG
TCTTTGTCAGAGGTCGGGTGCGCACCGCATTTGAAGAAGAATTCCGCACGGGTACCCGGGCAGTCCGGAG
ACTGGCATTCACCAGACATACGGTTCGGGATCAAAACGTCGTCCCAGCAAGACGGACCCTGCGCCAGGGT
CAGGTCGCTG
