>Addgene plasmid #45975 | pGEX-parkin F463A | addgene partial sequence | sequence record 70701 | pGEX3
CAGTCACGATGCGGCCGCTCGAGCTAAACGTCCGCCCAGTGGTCACCCATGCACGCACGGTTCCATTCGC
AACCGCAGTTCCAGCACCATTCCAGTTTGCACTGCGGCTGCGGGCATTTCATGTGCATGCAACCACCGTT
TTTTTCGATCGGAACGTTGCAACGCGGGCACGGTTTGGTGGTTTTTTTGATGGTTTCTTTAGACGCTTCT
TCCCAACGCGCCTGTTCCGCCGCACGCTGGTCAACACGGTACGCCTGAGAGGTCGCACCAGACGCTTCGA
ACATAGAGTCGCATTCACCTTCGTGGTACGCTTCTTTGCAGTCACGGCAGAAAACGAAACCGCAACCCAG
ACCGTTACCACCTTCGCAGGTAACTTTACGCTGACCCTGTTCCGGCAGCAGACCCGCACCGCAACCCGGA
CGCGGGCACAGAACACCACCCATCTGCAGAACGCATTCTTCCGCACCGTACTGCTGGTAACGGTTGTACT
GTTCTTCACCCAGGATACGGAAGTGGTGCAGTTCTTTGATCAGAGAGTTCGGGCAACCCGCAACGCACGG
CAGAGAGTAACCCAGCTGCGCGTCGTGAACGAACTGACGGTCGTTCAGACGGGTAACGCAGTACAGGTGG
AAGCAGTCCAGGCAGATAACGTGACGGTGGTTGCACTGGAAAACCAGAACCGGGTTACGAACGTCGGTGC
ACGCGATGCACGGGATAGAACGAGAGTTGTTGGTGATCAGGTTCAGCGCAACAGAGGTGTCTTTGTCAGA
GGTCGGGTGCGCACCGCATTTGAAGAAGAATTCCGCACGGGTACCCGGGCAGTCCGGAGACTGGCATTCA
CCAGAA
